>Addgene plasmid #106992 | T7-Xi3 | addgene full sequence | sequence record 240712 | Addgene NGS Result
TAATACGACTCACTATAGGGCGAATTCGAGCTCACTCTCTTCCGCATCGCTGTCTGCGAGGTACCCTACC
CCCCGAGTATGGATCCCTCTAAAAGCGGGCATGACTTCTAGAGTAGTCCAGGGTTTCCGAGGGTTTCCGT
CGACGATGTCAGCTCGTCTCGAGGGCGTACTAACTGGGCCCCTTCTTCTTTTTCCCTCAGGTCCTACACA
ACATACTGCAGGACAAACTCTTCGCGGTCTCTGCATGCAAGCTTTTGTTCCCTTTAGTGAGGGTTAATTT
CGAGCTTGGCGTAATCATGGTCATAGCTGTTTCCTGTGTGAAATTGTTATCCGCTCACAATTCCACACAA
CATACGAGCCGGAAGCATAAAGTGTAAAGCCTGGGGTGCCTAATGAGTGAGCTAACTCACATTAATTGCG
TTGCGCTCACTGCCCGCTTTCCAGTCGGGAAACCTGTCGTGCCAGCTGCATTAATGAATCGGCCAACGCG
CGGGGAGAGGCGGTTTGCGTATTGGGCGCTCTTCCGCTTCCTCGCTCACTGACTCGCTGCGCTCGGTCGT
TCGGCTGCGGCGAGCGGTATCAGCTCACTCAAAGGCGGTAATACGGTTATCCACAGAATCAGGGGATAAC
GCAGGAAAGAACATGTGAGCAAAAGGCCAGCAAAAGGCCAGGAACCGTAAAAAGGCCGCGTTGCTGGCGT
TTTTCCATAGGCTCCGCCCCCCTGACGAGCATCACAAAAATCGACGCTCAAGTCAGAGGTGGCGAAACCC
GACAGGACTATAAAGATACCAGGCGTTTCCCCCTGGAAGCTCCCTCGTGCGCTCTCCTGTTCCGACCCTG
CCGCTTACCGGATACCTGTCCGCCTTTCTCCCTTCGGGAAGCGTGGCGCTTTCTCATAGCTCACGCTGTA
GGTATCTCAGTTCGGTGTAGGTCGTTCGCTCCAAGCTGGGCTGTGTGCACGAACCCCCCGTTCAGCCCGA
CCGCTGCGCCTTATCCGGTAACTATCGTCTTGAGTCCAACCCGGTAAGACACGACTTATCGCCACTGGCA
GCAGCCACTGGTAACAGGATTAGCAGAGCGAGGTATGTAGGCGGTGCTACAGAGTTCTTGAAGTGGTGGC
CTAACTACGGCTACACTAGAAGAACAGTATTTGGTATCTGCGCTCTGCTGAAGCCAGTTACCTTCGGAAA
AAGAGTTGGTAGCTCTTGATCCGGCAAACAAACCACCGCTGGTAGCGGTGGTTTTTTTGTTTGCAAGCAG
CAGATTACGCGCAGAAAAAAAGGATCTCAAGAAGATCCTTTGATCTTTTCTACGGGGTCTGACGCTCAGT
GGAACGAAAACTCACGTTAAGGGATTTTGGTCATGAGATTATCAAAAAGGATCTTCACCTAGATCCTTTT
AAATTAAAAATGAAGTTTTAAATCAATCTAAAGTATATATGAGTAAACTTGGTCTGACAGTTACCAATGC
TTAATCAGTGAGGCACCTATCTCAGCGATCTGTCTATTTCGTTCATCCATAGTTGCCTGACTCCCCGTCG
TGTAGATAACTACGATACGGGAGGGCTTACCATCTGGCCCCAGTGCTGCAATGATACCGCGAGACCCACG
CTCACCGGCTCCAGATTTATCAGCAATAAACCAGCCAGCCGGAAGGGCCGAGCGCAGAAGTGGTCCTGCA
ACTTTATCCGCCTCCATCCAGTCTATTAATTGTTGCCGGGAAGCTAGAGTAAGTAGTTCGCCAGTTAATA
GTTTGCGCAACGTTGTTGCCATTGCTACAGGCATCGTGGTGTCACGCTCGTCGTTTGGTATGGCTTCATT
CAGCTCCGGTTCCCAACGATCAAGGCGAGTTACATGATCCCCCATGTTGTGCAAAAAAGCGGTTAGCTCC
TTCGGTCCTCCGATCGTTGTCAGAAGTAAGTTGGCCGCAGTGTTATCACTCATGGTTATGGCAGCACTGC
ATAATTCTCTTACTGTCATGCCATCCGTAAGATGCTTTTCTGTGACTGGTGAGTACTCAACCAAGTCATT
CTGAGAATAGTGTATGCGGCGACCGAGTTGCTCTTGCCCGGCGTCAATACGGGATAATACCGCGCCACAT
AGCAGAACTTTAAAAGTGCTCATCATTGGAAAACGTTCTTCGGGGCGAAAACTCTCAAGGATCTTACCGC
TGTTGAGATCCAGTTCGATGTAACCCACTCGTGCACCCAACTGATCTTCAGCATCTTTTACTTTCACCAG
CGTTTCTGGGTGAGCAAAAACAGGAAGGCAAAATGCCGCAAAAAAGGGAATAAGGGCGACACGGAAATGT
TGAATACTCATACTCTTCCTTTTTCAATATTATTGAAGCATTTATCAGGGTTATTGTCTCATGAGCGGAT
ACATATTTGAATGTATTTAGAAAAATAAACAAATAGGGGTTCCGCGCACATTTCCCCGAAAAGTGCCACC
TGACGTCTAAGAAACCATTATTATCATGACATTAACCTATAAAAATAGGCGTATCACGAGGCCCTTTCGT
CTCGCGCGTTTCGGTGATGACGGTGAAAACCTCTGACACATGCAGCTCCCGGAGACGGTCACAGCTTGTC
TGTAAGCGGATGCCGGGAGCAGACAAGCCCGTCAGGGCGCGTCAGCGGGTGTTGGCGGGTGTCGGGGCTG
GCTTAACTATGCGGCATCAGAGCAGATTGTACTGAGAGTGCACCATATGCGGTGTGAAATACCGCACAGA
TGCGTAAGGAGAAAATACCGCATCAGG
[124 nt withheld, positions 2758-2881]
C
[91 nt withheld, positions 2883-2973]
A
[49 nt withheld, positions 2975-3023]
CCTTTGACGTTGGAGTCCACGTTCTTT
[37 nt withheld, positions 3051-3087]
ACCCTATCTCGGTCTATTCTTTTGATTTATAAGGGATTTTGCCGATTTCGGCCTATTGGTTAAAAAATGA
GCTGATTTAACAAAAATTTAACGCGAATTTTAACAAAATATTAACGCTTACAATTTCCATTCGCCATTCA
GGCTGCGCAACTGTTGGGAAGGGCGATCGGTGCGGGCCTCTTCGCTATTACGCCAGCTGGCGAAAGGGGG
ATGTGCTGCAAGGCGATTAAGTTGGGTAACGCCAGGGTTTTCCCAGTCACGACGTTGTAAAACGACGGCC
AGTGAATTG
Features (pLannotate 1.2.2; 16 found; start..end, strand, type, name):
      1..19      +  promoter       T7 promoter: promoter for bacteriophage T7 RNA polymerase
     91..109     +  intron         chimeric intron (fragment): chimera between introns from adenovirus and immunoglobulin heavy chain genes
    112..128     +  misc_feature   Ad SA (fragment): adenovirus major late transcript splice acceptor (Friedrich and Soriano, 1991)
    220..240     +  misc_feature   Ad SA (fragment): adenovirus major late transcript splice acceptor (Friedrich and Soriano, 1991)
    261..279     -  promoter       T3 promoter: promoter for bacteriophage T3 RNA polymerase
    324..340     -  protein_bind   lac operator: The lac repressor binds to the lac operator to inhibit transcription in E. coli. This inhibition can be relieved by adding lactose or isopropyl-β-D-thiogalactopyranoside (IPTG). lac repressor encoded by lacI
    348..378     -  promoter       lac promoter: promoter for the E. coli lac operon
    393..414     -  protein_bind   CAP binding site: CAP binding activates transcription in the presence of cAMP. E. coli catabolite activator protein
    427..519     -  CDS            lacI (fragment): lac repressor; lacI; The lac repressor binds to the lac operator to inhibit transcription in E. coli. This inhibition can be relieved by adding lactose or isopropyl-β-D-thiogalactopyranoside (IPTG).
    702..1290    -  rep_origin     ori: high-copy-number ColE1/pMB1/pBR322/pUC origin of replication
   1461..2321    -  CDS            AmpR: β-lactamase; bla; confers resistance to ampicillin, carbenicillin, and related antibiotics
   2322..2426    -  promoter       AmpR promoter: bla
   2521..2556    +  CDS            rop (fragment): Rop protein, which maintains plasmids at low copy number; rop
   2658..2757    +  misc_feature   bom (fragment): basis of mobility region from pBR322
   2758..3186    +  rep_origin     f1 ori (sequence partly withheld): f1 bacteriophage origin of replication; arrow indicates direction of (+) strand synthesis
   3217..3374    -  CDS            lacZα (fragment): LacZα fragment of β-galactosidase; lacZ fragment
