[The description below was written by a language model from this plasmid's Addgene catalogue record and pLannotate feature annotations shown in this document.]
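Description:
T7-Xi3 is a small (about 3.4 kb) pUC-type bacterial plasmid that serves as a template for in vitro transcription of an RNA called Xi3 by bacteriophage T7 RNA polymerase. It is propagated in E. coli as a high-copy plasmid through the ColE1/pUC-family origin and selected with ampicillin via the β-lactamase (AmpR) gene and its own promoter. The backbone also carries an f1 phage origin, which in principle allows single-stranded DNA production. It contains the usual remnants of a lacZα cloning vector as well: a lacZα fragment, the lac promoter and operator, a CAP binding site, and short fragments annotated as lacI, rop and bom. None of these remnants play a role in the stated purpose.

The payload sits immediately downstream of the T7 promoter at the start of the sequence record and occupies roughly the first 250 nucleotides, bounded on the far side by a T3 promoter in the opposite orientation. Within this region the automated annotation picks up only short matches: a fragment of an adenovirus/immunoglobulin chimeric intron and two fragments of the adenovirus major late splice acceptor. This suggests that Xi3 is a synthetic splicing substrate built from adenovirus major late-derived intron and splice-site sequences. The record does not define the exact exon/intron architecture of Xi3, and the name is not explained in the catalogue fields. The associated publication concerns assembly of human pre-spliceosomes across introns and exons, so the transcript was presumably used as a model pre-mRNA in spliceosome assembly studies. The catalogue entry itself states only that the plasmid is a T7 transcription template.
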