Addgene plasmid #106992: T7-Xi3
Purpose: T7 transcription template for Xi3
Depositing lab: Melissa Moore. Depositing organization: University of Massachusetts, Worcester. Publication: Synergistic assembly of human pre-spliceosomes across introns and exons. Braun JE, Friedman LJ, Gelles J, Moore MJ. Elife. 2018 Jun 22;7. pii: 37751. doi: 10.7554/eLife.37751. PubMed 29932423.
Backbone
  Vector backbone: pUC
Growth in bacteria
  Bacterial resistance: Ampicillin, 100 μg/mL
  Growth temperature: 37°C
  Growth strain: DH5alpha
  Copy number: High Copy
Gene/Insert
  Gene/Insert name: Xi3
Terms and licenses: Academic/Nonprofit Terms; Industry Terms: Not Available to Industry
How to cite: T7-Xi3 was a gift from Melissa Moore (Addgene plasmid # 106992 ; http://n2t.net/addgene:106992 ; RRID:Addgene_106992)
