>Addgene plasmid #106992 | T7-Xi3 | depositor partial sequence | sequence record 201996 | T7-Xi3 sequence 233 bps
GGGCGAATTCGAGCTCACTCTCTTCCGCATCGCTGTCTGCGAGGTACCCTACCCCCCGAGTATGGATCCC
TCTAAAAGCGGGCATGACTTCTAGAGTAGTCCAGGGTTTCCGAGGGTTTCCGTCGACGATGTCAGCTCGT
CTCGAGGGCGTACTAACTGGGCCCCTTCTTCTTTTTCCCTCAGGTCCTACACAACATACTGCAGGACAAA
CTCTTCGCGGTCTCTGCATGCAA
